>Addgene plasmid #210402 | pOPINVHH_BAP_his | addgene full sequence | sequence record 421891 | Addgene NGS Result
GCACTTTTCGGGGAAATGTGCGCGGAACCCCTATTTGTTTATTTTTCTAAATACATTCAAATATGTATCC
GCTCATGAGACAATAACCCTGATAAATGCTTCAATAATATTGAAAAAGGAAGAGTATGAGTATTCAACAT
TTCCGTGTCGCCCTTATTCCCTTTTTTGCGGCATTTTGCCTTCCTGTTTTTGCTCACCCAGAAACGCTGG
TGAAAGTAAAAGATGCTGAAGATCAGTTGGGTGCACGAGTGGGTTACATCGAACTGGATCTCAACAGCGG
TAAGATCCTTGAGAGTTTTCGCCCCGAAGAACGTTTTCCAATGATGAGCACTTTTAAAGTTCTGCTATGT
GGCGCGGTATTATCCCGTATTGACGCCGGGCAAGAGCAACTCGGTCGCCGCATACACTATTCTCAGAATG
ACTTGGTTGAGTACTCACCAGTCACAGAAAAGCATCTTACGGATGGCATGACAGTAAGAGAATTATGCAG
TGCTGCCATAACCATGAGTGATAACACTGCGGCCAACTTACTTCTGACAACGATCGGAGGACCGAAGGAG
CTAACCGCTTTTTTGCACAACATGGGGGATCATGTAACTCGCCTTGATCGTTGGGAACCGGAGCTGAATG
AAGCCATACCAAACGACGAGCGTGACACCACGATGCCTGTAGCAATGGCAACAACGTTGCGCAAACTATT
AACTGGCGAACTACTTACTCTAGCTTCCCGGCAACAATTAATAGACTGGATGGAGGCGGATAAAGTTGCA
GGACCACTTCTGCGCTCGGCGCTTCCGGCTGGCTGGTTTATTGCTGATAAATCTGGAGCCGGTGAGCGTG
GGTCTCGCGGTATCATTGCAGCACTGGGGCCAGATGGTAAGCCCTCCCGTATCGTAGTTATCTACACGAC
GGGGAGTCAGGCAACTATGGATGAACGAAATAGACAGATCGCTGAGATAGGTGCCTCACTGATTAAGCAT
TGGTAACTGTCAGACCAAGTTTACTCATATATACTTTAGATTGATTTAAAACTTCATTTTTAATTTAAAA
GGATCTAGGTGAAGATCCTTTTTGATAATCTCATGACCAAAATCCCTTAACGTGAGTTTTCGTTCCACTG
AGCGTCAGACCCCGTAGAAAAGATCAAAGGATCTTCTTGAGATCCTTTTTTTCTGCGCGTAATCTGCTGC
TTGCAAACAAAAAAACCACCGCTACCAGCGGTGGTTTGTTTGCCGGATCAAGAGCTACCAACTCTTTTTC
CGAAGGTAACTGGCTTCAGCAGAGCGCAGATACCAAATACTGTTCTTCTAGTGTAGCCGTAGTTAGGCCA
CCACTTCAAGAACTCTGTAGCACCGCCTACATACCTCGCTCTGCTAATCCTGTTACCAGTGGCTGCTGCC
AGTGGCGATAAGTCGTGTCTTACCGGGTTGGACTCAAGACGATAGTTACCGGATAAGGCGCAGCGGTCGG
GCTGAACGGGGGGTTCGTGCACACAGCCCAGCTTGGAGCGAACGACCTACACCGAACTGAGATACCTACA
GCGTGAGCTATGAGAAAGCGCCACGCTTCCCGAAGGGAGAAAGGCGGACAGGTATCCGGTAAGCGGCAGG
GTCGGAACAGGAGAGCGCACGAGGGAGCTTCCAGGGGGAAACGCCTGGTATCTTTATAGTCCTGTCGGGT
TTCGCCACCTCTGACTTGAGCGTCGATTTTTGTGATGCTCGTCAGGGGGGCGGAGCCTATGGAAAAACGC
CAGCAACGCGGCCTTTTTACGGTTCCTGGCCTTTTGCTGGCCTTTTGCTCACATGCGCCCAATACGCAAA
CCGCCTCTCCCCGCGCGTTGGCCGATTCATTAATGCAGCTGGCACGACAGGTTTCCCGACTGGAAAGCGG
GCAGTGAGCGCAACGCAATTAATGTGAGTTAGCTCACTCATTAGGCACCCCAGGCTTTACACTTTATGCT
TCCGGCTCGTATGTTGTGTGGAATTGTGAGCGGATAACAATTTGAATTCAAGGAGACAGTCATAATGAAA
TACCTATTGCCTACGGCGGCCGCTGGATTGTTATTACTCGCGGCCCAGCCGGCCATGGATGACCATGATT
ACGGATTCACTGGCCGTCGTTTTACAACGTCGTGACTGGGAAAACCCTGGCGTTACCCAACTTAATCGCC
TTGCAGCACATCCCCCTTTCGCCAGCTGGCGTAATAGCGAAGAGGCCCGCACCGATCGCCCTTCCCAACA
GTTGCGCAGCCTGAATGGCGAATGGCGCCATCCTCAGGCTTGAATGATATTTTTGAGGCACAAAAGATTG
AATGGCATGAAAAACACCATCACCATCACCATTAATAACCACCATCATGGCGCAGAACAAAAACTCATCT
CAGAAGAGGATCTGTCTTAGGCC
[611 nt withheld, positions 2404-3014]
CCAATCGTCTGACCTGCCTCAACCTCCTGTC
[50 nt withheld, positions 3046-3095]
CGGCTCTGAGGGTGGCGGTTCTGAGGGTGGCGGCTCTGAGGGTGGCGGTTCCGGTGGCGGCTCCGGTTCC
GGTGATTTTGATTATGAAAAA
[113 nt withheld, positions 3187-3299]
T
[41 nt withheld, positions 3301-3341]
T
[62 nt withheld, positions 3343-3404]
A
[92 nt withheld, positions 3406-3497]
A
[123 nt withheld, positions 3499-3621]
GCTAGCTAACAGTCCTATGAATCAACTACTTAGATGGTATTAGTGACCTGTAACAGAGCATTAGCGCAAG
GTGATTTTTGTCTTCTTGCGCTAATTTTTTGTCATCAAACCTGTCGCACTCCTTAATATTTTGTTAAAAT
TCGCGTTAAATTTTTGTTAAATCAGCTCATTTTTTAACCAATAGGCCGAAATCGGCAAAATCCCTTATAA
ATCAAAAGAATAGACCGAGATAGGGT
[37 nt withheld, positions 3858-3894]
AAAGAACGTGGACTCCAACGTCAAAGG
[49 nt withheld, positions 3922-3970]
T
[91 nt withheld, positions 3972-4062]
G
[124 nt withheld, positions 4064-4187]
CAGGTG
Features (pLannotate 1.2.2; 13 found; start..end, strand, type, name):
     21..125     +  promoter       AmpR promoter: bla
    126..986     +  CDS            AmpR: β-lactamase; bla; confers resistance to ampicillin, carbenicillin, and related antibiotics
   1157..1745    +  rep_origin     ori: high-copy-number ColE1/pMB1/pBR322/pUC origin of replication
   1805..1897    +  CDS            lacI (fragment): lac repressor; lacI; The lac repressor binds to the lac operator to inhibit transcription in E. coli. This inhibition can be relieved by adding lactose or isopropyl-β-D-thiogalactopyranoside (IPTG).
   1910..1931    +  protein_bind   CAP binding site: CAP binding activates transcription in the presence of cAMP. E. coli catabolite activator protein
   1946..1976    +  promoter       lac promoter: promoter for the E. coli lac operon
   1984..2000    +  protein_bind   lac operator: The lac repressor binds to the lac operator to inhibit transcription in E. coli. This inhibition can be relieved by adding lactose or isopropyl-β-D-thiogalactopyranoside (IPTG). lac repressor encoded by lacI
   2025..2087    +  CDS            pel1 (fragment): PLY1_PECAS - Also known as pelA. Experimental evidence at protein level: Swiss-Prot protein existence level 1. Involved in maceration and soft-rotting of plant tissue. From Pectobacterium atrosepticum (strain SCRI 1043 / ATCC BAA-672) (Erwinia carotovora subsp. atroseptica).
   2089..2262    +  CDS            lacZα: LacZα fragment of β-galactosidase; lacZ fragment
   2325..2342    +  CDS            6xHis: 6xHis affinity tag
   2404..3621    +  CDS            M13 gene III (sequence partly withheld): pIII; III; minor coat protein
   3636..3673    +  protein_bind   attP6 (fragment): mutant version of attP; recombination site for the Gateway® BP reaction BP™ Clonase
   3759..4187    -  rep_origin     f1 ori (sequence partly withheld): f1 bacteriophage origin of replication; arrow indicates direction of (+) strand synthesis
