[The description below was written by a language model from this plasmid's Addgene catalogue record and pLannotate feature annotations shown in this document.]
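Description:
pOPINVHH_BAP_his is an empty bacterial expression backbone derived from the phagemid pADL-23c, designed for producing VHH (nanobody) domains in E. coli with a C-terminal biotin acceptor peptide followed by a six-histidine tag. It is maintained as a high-copy plasmid through a ColE1/pUC-type origin and selected with ampicillin via the bla gene under its own promoter. An f1 origin inherited from the phagemid parent would permit single-stranded DNA production and packaging with helper phage.

Expression is driven by the lac promoter, with its CAP binding site and lac operator, so transcription is repressed by lac repressor and inducible with IPTG. Only a short lacI fragment is annotated, so functional repressor would have to come from the host. Downstream lies a short pectate lyase-derived segment, consistent with a pelB-type leader that directs the product to the periplasm, followed by a lacZα stuffer. This stuffer is replaced by the VHH coding sequence through ligation-independent cloning, which should allow blue/white discrimination of parental from recombinant clones. A 6xHis tag is annotated after the cloning region. The biotin acceptor peptide described in the catalogue entry is not picked up as a separate feature but presumably sits between the stuffer and the His tag.

The M13 gene III coding sequence from the parent phagemid is still annotated downstream of the tags. The record does not say how it is separated from the tagged VHH reading frame. A small fragment annotated as an attP variant is probably an incidental match. The stated use is expressing VHHs that can be purified through the His tag and site-specifically biotinylated on the acceptor peptide for immobilisation or detection, as part of a llama-to-nanobody workflow.
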