Addgene plasmid #210402: pOPINVHH_BAP_his
Purpose: (Empty Backbone) For expression of VHH with C-terminal biotin acceptor peptide and his tag
Depositing lab: Ray Owens. Depositing organization: Rosalind Franklin Institute. Publication: From Llama to Nanobody: A Streamlined Workflow for the Generation of Functionalised VHHs. Eyssen LE, Ramadurai S, Abdelkarim S, Buckle I, Cornish K, Lin H, Jones AK, Stephens GJ, Owens RJ. Bio Protoc. 2024 Mar 20;14(6):e4962. doi: 10.21769/BioProtoc.4962. eCollection 2024 Mar 20. PubMed 38841291.
Backbone
  Vector backbone: pADL-23c
  Backbone manufacturer: Antibody Design labs
  Backbone size (bp): 3960
  Modifications to backbone: Insertion of LacZalpha and addition of biotin acceptor peptide (BAP) and his tag sequences
  Vector type: Bacterial Expression
  Promoter: lac
  Tag / fusion protein: biotin acceptor peptide-his6 (C terminal on backbone)
Growth in bacteria
  Bacterial resistance: Ampicillin, 100 μg/mL
  Growth temperature: 37°C
  Growth strain: DH5alpha
  Copy number: High Copy
Gene/Insert
  Cloning method: Ligation Independent Cloning
  Sequencing primers: 5′ gcttccggctcgtatgttg; 3′ gtcgtctttccagacgttag
Terms and licenses: Academic/Nonprofit Terms; Industry Terms: Not Available to Industry
How to cite: pOPINVHH_BAP_his was a gift from Ray Owens (Addgene plasmid # 210402 ; http://n2t.net/addgene:210402 ; RRID:Addgene_210402)
